>Addgene plasmid #230390 | AiP14188 - pAAV-AiE0463m_3xC3-minBG-iCre(R297T)-BGHpA (Alias: CN4188) | addgene full sequence | sequence record 462404 | Addgene NGS Result
CCTGCAGGCAGCTGCGCGCTCGCTCGCTCACTGAGGCCGCCCGGGCGTCGGGCGACCTTTGGTCGCCCGG
CCTCAGTGAGCGAGCGAGCGCGCAGAGAGGGAGTGGCCAACTCCATCACTAGGGGTTCCTGCGGCCGCAC
GCGTTACATGGCAATTTTGGATAAGTTATGCATGTATTCATCTCCTATATACAATAAGTTTTTCTTGTGA
ACGTCAAAAGAAAGGATAATGCATATGACTGTATATGATATAAACTGGAATGTAATAGTTGCCAATAGGA
TCTGAATCAAATTTCAGTTTTTAACTATGTTCTATATATCTATGTGCATATTTATAGCATGTGTGACATA
TGTATAATTTAAATATTTTACATGGCAATTTTGGATAAGTTATGCATGTATTCATCTCCTATATACAATA
AGTTTTTCTTGTGAACGTCAAAAGAAAGGATAATGCATATGACTGTATATGATATAAACTGGAATGTAAT
AGTTGCCAATAGGATCTGAATCAAATTTCAGTTTTTAACTATGTTCTATATATCTATGTGCATATTTATA
GCATGTGTGACATATGTATAATTTAAATATTTTACATGGCAATTTTGGATAAGTTATGCATGTATTCATC
TCCTATATACAATAAGTTTTTCTTGTGAACGTCAAAAGAAAGGATAATGCATATGACTGTATATGATATA
AACTGGAATGTAATAGTTGCCAATAGGATCTGAATCAAATTTCAGTTTTTAACTATGTTCTATATATCTA
TGTGCATATTTATAGCATGTGTGACATATGTATAATTTAAATATTTGAGCTCGGGCTGGGCATAAAAGTC
AGGGCAGAGCCATCTATTGCTTACATTTGCTTCTGGGATCCAGATCTTTCGAAGCTAGCCACCATGGTGC
CCAAGAAGAAGAGGAAAGTCTCCAACCTGCTGACTGTGCACCAAAACCTGCCTGCCCTCCCTGTGGATGC
CACCTCTGATGAAGTCAGGAAGAACCTGATGGACATGTTCAGGGACAGGCAGGCCTTCTCTGAACACACC
TGGAAGATGCTCCTGTCTGTGTGCAGATCCTGGGCTGCCTGGTGCAAGCTGAACAACAGGAAATGGTTCC
CTGCTGAACCTGAGGATGTGAGGGACTACCTCCTGTACCTGCAAGCCAGAGGCCTGGCTGTGAAGACCAT
CCAACAGCACCTGGGCCAGCTCAACATGCTGCACAGGAGATCTGGCCTGCCTCGCCCTTCTGACTCCAAT
GCTGTGTCCCTGGTGATGAGGAGAATCAGAAAGGAGAATGTGGATGCTGGGGAGAGAGCCAAGCAGGCCC
TGGCCTTTGAACGCACTGACTTTGACCAAGTCAGATCCCTGATGGAGAACTCTGACAGATGCCAGGACAT
CAGGAACCTGGCCTTCCTGGGCATTGCCTACAACACCCTGCTGCGCATTGCCGAAATTGCCAGAATCAGA
GTGAAGGACATCTCCCGCACCGATGGTGGGAGAATGCTGATCCACATTGGCAGGACCAAGACCCTGGTGT
CCACAGCTGGTGTGGAGAAGGCCCTGTCCCTGGGGGTTACCAAGCTGGTGGAGAGATGGATCTCTGTGTC
TGGTGTGGCTGATGACCCCAACAACTACCTGTTCTGCCGGGTCAGAAAGAATGGTGTGGCTGCCCCTTCT
GCCACCTCCCAACTGTCCACCCGGGCCCTGGAAGGGATCTTTGAGGCCACCCACCGCCTGATCTATGGTG
CCAAGGATGACTCTGGGCAGAGATACCTGGCCTGGTCTGGCCACTCTGCCAGAGTGGGTGCTGCCACCGA
CATGGCCAGGGCTGGTGTGTCCATCCCTGAAATCATGCAGGCTGGTGGCTGGACCAATGTGAACATTGTG
ATGAACTACATCAGAAACCTGGACTCTGAGACTGGGGCCATGGTGAGGCTGCTCGAAGATGGGGACTGAG
GCGCGCCGAATTCAAGCTTCTCGAGAGATCTTCGACTGTGCCTTCTAGTTGCCAGCCATCTGTTGTTTGC
CCCTCCCCCGTGCCTTCCTTGACCCTGGAAGGTGCCACTCCCACTGTCCTTTCCTAATAAAATGAGGAAA
TTGCATCGCATTGTCTGAGTAGGTGTCATTCTATTCTGGGGGGTGGGGTGGGGCAGGACAGCAAGGGGGA
GGATTGGGAAGACAATAGCAGGCATGAGATCTCACGTGCGGACCGAGCGGCCGCAGGAACCCCTAGTGAT
GGAGTTGGCCACTCCCTCTCTGCGCGCTCGCTCGCTCACTGAGGCCGGGCGACCAAAGGTCGCCCGACGC
CCGGGCTTTGCCCGGGCGGCCTCAGTGAGCGAGCGAGCGCGCAGCTGCCTGCAGGGGCGCCTGATGCGGT
ATTTTCTCCTTACGCATCTGTGCGGTATTTCACACCGCATA
[95 nt withheld, positions 2422-2516]
T
[46 nt withheld, positions 2518-2563]
C
[141 nt withheld, positions 2565-2705]
CCTTTGACGTTGGAGTCCACGTTCTTT
[37 nt withheld, positions 2733-2769]
ACTCTATCTCGGGCTATTCTTTTGATTTATAAGGGATTTTGCCGATTTCGGTCTATTGGTTAAAAAATGA
GCTGATTTAACAAAAATTTAACGCGAATTTTAACAAAATATTAACGTTTACAATTTTATGGTGCACTCTC
AGTACAATCTGCTCTGATGCCGCATAGTTAAGCCAGCCCCGACACCCGCCAACACCCGCTGACGCGCCCT
GACGGGCTTGTCTGCTCCCGGCATCCGCTTACAGACAAGCTGTGACCGTCTCCGGGAGCTGCATGTGTCA
GAGGTTTTCACCGTCATCACCGAAACGCGCGAGACGAAAGGGCCTCGTGATACGCCTATTTTTATAGGTT
AATGTCATGATAATAATGGTTTCTTAGACGTCAGGTGGCACTTTTCGGGGAAATGTGCGCGGAACCCCTA
TTTGTTTATTTTTCTAAATACATTCAAATATGTATCCGCTCATGAGACAATAACCCTGATAAATGCTTCA
ATAATATTGAAAAAGGAAGAGTATGAGTATTCAACATTTCCGTGTCGCCCTTATTCCCTTTTTTGCGGCA
TTTTGCCTTCCTGTTTTTGCTCACCCAGAAACGCTGGTGAAAGTAAAAGATGCTGAAGATCAGTTGGGTG
CACGAGTGGGTTACATCGAACTGGATCTCAACAGCGGTAAGATCCTTGAGAGTTTTCGCCCCGAAGAACG
TTTTCCAATGATGAGCACTTTTAAAGTTCTGCTATGTGGCGCGGTATTATCCCGTATTGACGCCGGGCAA
GAGCAACTCGGTCGCCGCATACACTATTCTCAGAATGACTTGGTTGAGTACTCACCAGTCACAGAAAAGC
ATCTTACGGATGGCATGACAGTAAGAGAATTATGCAGTGCTGCCATAACCATGAGTGATAACACTGCGGC
CAACTTACTTCTGACAACGATCGGAGGACCGAAGGAGCTAACCGCTTTTTTGCACAACATGGGGGATCAT
GTAACTCGCCTTGATCGTTGGGAACCGGAGCTGAATGAAGCCATACCAAACGACGAGCGTGACACCACGA
TGCCTGTAGCAATGGCAACAACGTTGCGCAAACTATTAACTGGCGAACTACTTACTCTAGCTTCCCGGCA
ACAATTAATAGACTGGATGGAGGCGGATAAAGTTGCAGGACCACTTCTGCGCTCGGCCCTTCCGGCTGGC
TGGTTTATTGCTGATAAATCTGGAGCCGGTGAGCGTGGGTCTCGCGGTATCATTGCAGCACTGGGGCCAG
ATGGTAAGCCCTCCCGTATCGTAGTTATCTACACGACGGGGAGTCAGGCAACTATGGATGAACGAAATAG
ACAGATCGCTGAGATAGGTGCCTCACTGATTAAGCATTGGTAACTGTCAGACCAAGTTTACTCATATATA
CTTTAGATTGATTTAAAACTTCATTTTTAATTTAAAAGGATCTAGGTGAAGATCCTTTTTGATAATCTCA
TGACCAAAATCCCTTAACGTGAGTTTTCGTTCCACTGAGCGTCAGACCCCGTAGAAAAGATCAAAGGATC
TTCTTGAGATCCTTTTTTTCTGCGCGTAATCTGCTGCTTGCAAACAAAAAAACCACCGCTACCAGCGGTG
GTTTGTTTGCCGGATCAAGAGCTACCAACTCTTTTTCCGAAGGTAACTGGCTTCAGCAGAGCGCAGATAC
CAAATACTGTTCTTCTAGTGTAGCCGTAGTTAGGCCACCACTTCAAGAACTCTGTAGCACCGCCTACATA
CCTCGCTCTGCTAATCCTGTTACCAGTGGCTGCTGCCAGTGGCGATAAGTCGTGTCTTACCGGGTTGGAC
TCAAGACGATAGTTACCGGATAAGGCGCAGCGGTCGGGCTGAACGGGGGGTTCGTGCACACAGCCCAGCT
TGGAGCGAACGACCTACACCGAACTGAGATACCTACAGCGTGAGCTATGAGAAAGCGCCACGCTTCCCGA
AGGGAGAAAGGCGGACAGGTATCCGGTAAGCGGCAGGGTCGGAACAGGAGAGCGCACGAGGGAGCTTCCA
GGGGGAAACGCCTGGTATCTTTATAGTCCTGTCGGGTTTCGCCACCTCTGACTTGAGCGTCGATTTTTGT
GATGCTCGTCAGGGGGGCGGAGCCTATGGAAAAACGCCAGCAACGCGGCCTTTTTACGGTTCCTGGCCTT
TTGCTGGCCTTTTGCTCACATGT
Features (pLannotate 1.2.2; 12 found; start..end, strand, type, name):
     12..39      +  repeat_region  AAV2 ITR (fragment): inverted terminal repeat of adeno-associated virus serotype 2 inverted
     68..95      +  repeat_region  AAV2 ITR (fragment): inverted terminal repeat of adeno-associated virus serotype 2 inverted
    931..1956    +  CDS            cre: RECR_BPP1 - Experimental evidence at protein level: Swiss-Prot protein existence level 1. Catalyzes site-specific recombination between two 34-base- pair LOXP sites. Its role is to maintain the phage genome as a monomeric unit-copy plasmid in the lysogenic state. From Escherichia phage P1 (Bacteriophage P1).
   1996..2107    +  polyA_signal   bGH poly(A) signal: bovine growth hormone polyadenylation signal
   2225..2365    +  repeat_region  AAV2 ITR: inverted terminal repeat of adeno-associated virus serotype 2 inverted
   2370..2421    -  misc_feature   bom (fragment): basis of mobility region from pBR322
   2440..2895    +  rep_origin     f1 ori (sequence partly withheld): f1 bacteriophage origin of replication; arrow indicates direction of (+) strand synthesis
   2896..2945    -  misc_feature   bom (fragment): basis of mobility region from pBR322
   3047..3082    -  CDS            rop (fragment): Rop protein, which maintains plasmids at low copy number; rop
   3177..3281    +  promoter       AmpR promoter: bla
   3282..4142    +  CDS            AmpR: β-lactamase; bla; confers resistance to ampicillin, carbenicillin, and related antibiotics
   4313..4901    +  rep_origin     ori: high-copy-number ColE1/pMB1/pBR322/pUC origin of replication
