[The description below was written by a language model from this plasmid's Addgene catalogue record and pLannotate feature annotations shown in this document.]
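Description:
AiP14188 - pAAV-AiE0463m_3xC3-minBG-iCre(R297T)-BGHpA (alias CN4188) is an AAV transfer plasmid built on a pAAV2 backbone and intended for packaging a recombinant AAV genome that delivers Cre recombinase to defined brain cell populations. It is about 5 kb and is propagated in bacteria as a high-copy plasmid through a ColE1/pUC-type origin, with selection by ampicillin resistance (β-lactamase under its own promoter). An f1 phage origin and small remnants of pBR322 bom and rop sequences are also annotated in the backbone. A recombination-deficient growth strain is recorded, which is the usual precaution for maintaining the repeat-rich ITRs.

The expression cassette is flanked by AAV2 inverted terminal repeats, which provide the signals for replication and encapsidation of the vector genome. The downstream ITR is annotated in full, whereas only short fragments of the upstream ITR were detected by the automated annotation. Between them, the AiE0463m_3xC3 enhancer sits upstream of the minimal beta-globin promoter (minBG). The name suggests a triplicated core of the parent enhancer, though the record does not spell this out, and neither the enhancer nor minBG is called out in the feature table; they presumably occupy the unannotated region preceding the coding sequence. The minimal promoter has little activity on its own, so transcription depends on the enhancer, conferring cell-type selectivity. The payload is iCre(R297T), a synthetic Cre coding sequence carrying an R297T substitution, terminated by the bovine growth hormone polyadenylation signal. The record does not name the specific cell population targeted. The construct belongs to a suite of enhancer AAVs for genetic access to cortical cell types, and it would typically be paired with loxP-dependent reporter or effector alleles or viruses.
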