Addgene plasmid #230390: AiP14188 - pAAV-AiE0463m_3xC3-minBG-iCre(R297T)-BGHpA (Alias: CN4188)
Purpose: AiE0463m_3xC3 is an enhancer sequence, designed to drive AAV-mediated transgene expression in specific populations of brain cells
Depositing lab: Allen Institute for Brain Science & Jonathan Ting. Depositing organization: Allen Institute. Publication: A suite of enhancer AAVs and transgenic mouse lines for genetic access to cortical cell types. Ben-Simon Y, Hooper M, Narayan S, Daigle TL, Dwivedi D, Way SW, Oster A, Stafford DA, Mich JK, Taormina MJ, Martinez RA, Opitz-Araya X, Roth JR, Alexander JR, Allen S, Amster A, Arbuckle J, Ayala A, Baker PM, Bakken TE, Barcelli T, Barta S, Bendrick J, Bertagnolli D, Bielstein C, Bishwakarma P, Bowlus J, Boyer G, Brouner K, Casian B, Casper T, Chakka AB, Chakrabarty R, Chance RK, Chavan S, Clark M, Colbert K, Collman F, Daniel S, Departee M, DiValentin P, Donadio N, Dotson N, Egdorf T, Fliss T, Gabitto M, Garcia J, Gary A, Gasperini M, Gloe J, Goldy J, Gore BB, Graybuck L, Greisman N, Haeseleer F, Halterman C, Haradon Z, Hastings SD, Helback O, Ho W, Hockemeyer D, Huang C, Huff S, Hunker A, Johansen N, Jones D, Juneau Z, Kalmbach B, Kannan M, Khem S, Kussick E, Kutsal R, Larsen R, Lee C, Lee AY, Leibly M, Lenz GH, Li S, Liang E, Lusk N, Madigan Z, Malloy J, Malone J, McCue R, Melchor J, Mollenkopf T, Moosman S, Morin E, Newman D, Ng L, Ngo K, Omstead V, Otto S, Oyama A, Pena N, Pham T, Phillips E, Pom CA, Potekhina L, Ransford S, Ray PL, Rette D, Reynoldson C, Rimorin C, Rocha D, Ruiz A, Sanchez REA, Sawyer L, Sedeno-Cortes A, Sevigny JP, Shapovalova N, Shepard N, Shulga L, Sigler AR, Siverts L, Soliman S, Somasundaram S, Staats B, Stewart K, Szelenyi E, Tieu M, Trader C, Tran A, van Velthoven CTJ, Walker M, Wang Y, Weed N, Wirthlin M, Wood T, Wynalda B, Yao Z, Zhou T, Ariza J, Dee N, Reding M, Ronellenfitch K, Mufti S, Sunkin SM, Smith KA, Esposito L, Waters J, Thyagarajan B, Yao S, Lein ES, Zeng H, Levi BP, Ngai J, Ting JT, Tasic B. Cell. 2025 May 16:S0092-8674(25)00513-6. doi: 10.1016/j.cell.2025.05.002. PubMed 40403729.
Backbone
  Vector backbone: pAAV2
  Vector type: AAV
Growth in bacteria
  Bacterial resistance: Ampicillin, 100 μg/mL
  Growth temperature: 37°C
  Growth strain: NEB Stable
  Copy number: High Copy
Gene/Insert
  Gene/Insert name: iCre(R297T)
  Species: Synthetic
  Promoter: minBG
  Cloning method: Gibson Cloning
Terms and licenses: Academic/Nonprofit Terms; Industry Terms: Not Available to Industry
How to cite: AiP14188 - pAAV-AiE0463m_3xC3-minBG-iCre(R297T)-BGHpA (Alias: CN4188) was a gift from Allen Institute for Brain Science & Jonathan Ting (Addgene plasmid # 230390 ; http://n2t.net/addgene:230390 ; RRID:Addgene_230390)
